>Addgene plasmid #217795 | HUHe variant click editor (CE1) - pCMV-T7-RaCV-nCas9-EcKlenow (JO1268) | addgene full sequence | sequence record 432862 | Addgene NGS Result
ACTGATCTTCAGCATCTTTTACTTTCACCAGCGTTTCTGGGTGAGCAAAAACAGGAAGGCAAAATGCCGC
AAAAAAGGGAATAAGGGCGACACGGAAATGTTGAATACTCATACTCTTCCTTTTTCAATATTATTGAAGC
ATTTATCAGGGTTATTGTCTCATGAGCGGATACATATTTGAATGTATTTAGAAAAATAAACAAATAGGGG
TTCCGCGCACATTTCCCCGAAAAGTGCCACCTGACGTCGACGGATCGGGAGATCGATCTCCCGATCCCCT
AGGGTCGACTCTCAGTACAATCTGCTCTGATGCCGCATAGTTAAGCCAGTATCTGCTCCCTGCTTGTGTG
TTGGAGGTCGCTGAGTAGTGCGCGAGCAAAATTTAAGCTACAACAAGGCAAGGCTTGACCGACAATTGCA
TGAAGAATCTGCTTAGGGTTAGGCGTTTTGCGCTGCTTCGCGATGTACGGGCCAGATATACGCGTTGACA
TTGATTATTGACTAGTTATTAATAGTAATCAATTACGGGGTCATTAGTTCATAGCCCATATATGGAGTTC
CGCGTTACATAACTTACGGTAAATGGCCCGCCTGGCTGACCGCCCAACGACCCCCGCCCATTGACGTCAA
TAATGACGTATGTTCCCATAGTAACGCCAATAGGGACTTTCCATTGACGTCAATGGGTGGAGTATTTACG
GTAAACTGCCCACTTGGCAGTACATCAAGTGTATCATATGCCAAGTACGCCCCCTATTGACGTCAATGAC
GGTAAATGGCCCGCCTGGCATTATGCCCAGTACATGACCTTATGGGACTTTCCTACTTGGCAGTACATCT
ACGTATTAGTCATCGCTATTACCATGGTGATGCGGTTTTGGCAGTACATCAATGGGCGTGGATAGCGGTT
TGACTCACGGGGATTTCCAAGTCTCCACCCCATTGACGTCAATGGGAGTTTGTTTTGGCACCAAAATCAA
CGGGACTTTCCAAAATGTCGTAACAACTCCGCCCCATTGACGCAAATGGGCGGTAGGCGTGTACGGTGGG
AGGTCTATATAAGCAGAGCTGGTTTAGTGAACCGTCAGATCCGCTAGAGATCCGCGGCCGCTAATACGAC
TCACTATAGGGAGAGCCGCCACCATGCCCCCACAGAAGCGGGAAGCCGCTGCTAAGCGCTGGTGCTTCAC
CCTCAACAACTACACCGACGAGGAAGTGTCCGCCGTCAAGGCCTGGAACGCCAGCGAGTACCACTACGCC
GTGGTGGGCAGAGAGAAGGGCGAGAACGGCACCCCTCATCTGCAGGGATATATCCACCTGAAGAAAAAGG
CCCGGCTGAGCACACTGAAAAAGCTGCTGAGCAGAGCCCACTGGGAGAAGGCCAGAGGATCTGATAGCGA
CAACGAGGCCTACTGTACAAAGGACGGCGATGTGATCCTGACCCTGGGCATGCCTGTGGAAGGCAATAGA
AGCGGAGGCTCTAGCGGCTCCGAGACACCCGGCACATCTGAGTCCGCCACCCCTGAGAGCAGCGGCGGCA
GCGACAAGAAGTACAGCATCGGCCTGGACATCGGCACCAACTCTGTGGGCTGGGCCGTGATCACCGACGA
GTACAAGGTGCCCAGCAAGAAATTCAAGGTGCTGGGCAACACCGACCGGCACAGCATCAAGAAGAACCTG
ATCGGAGCCCTGCTGTTCGACAGCGGCGAAACAGCCGAGGCCACCCGGCTGAAGAGAACCGCCAGAAGAA
GATACACCAGACGGAAGAACCGGATCTGCTATCTGCAAGAGATCTTCAGCAACGAGATGGCCAAGGTGGA
CGACAGCTTCTTCCACAGACTGGAAGAGTCCTTCCTGGTGGAAGAGGATAAGAAGCACGAGCGGCACCCC
ATCTTCGGCAACATCGTGGACGAGGTGGCCTACCACGAGAAGTACCCCACCATCTACCACCTGAGAAAGA
AACTGGTGGACAGCACCGACAAGGCCGACCTGCGGCTGATCTATCTGGCCCTGGCCCACATGATCAAGTT
CCGGGGCCACTTCCTGATCGAGGGCGACCTGAACCCCGACAACAGCGACGTGGACAAGCTGTTCATCCAG
CTGGTGCAGACCTACAACCAGCTGTTCGAGGAAAACCCCATCAACGCCAGCGGCGTGGACGCCAAGGCCA
TCCTGTCTGCCAGACTGAGCAAGAGCAGACGGCTGGAAAATCTGATCGCCCAGCTGCCCGGCGAGAAGAA
GAATGGCCTGTTCGGAAACCTGATTGCCCTGAGCCTGGGCCTGACCCCCAACTTCAAGAGCAACTTCGAC
CTGGCCGAGGATGCCAAACTGCAGCTGAGCAAGGACACCTACGACGACGACCTGGACAACCTGCTGGCCC
AGATCGGCGACCAGTACGCCGACCTGTTTCTGGCCGCCAAGAACCTGTCCGACGCCATCCTGCTGAGCGA
CATCCTGAGAGTGAACACCGAGATCACCAAGGCCCCCCTGAGCGCCTCTATGATCAAGAGATACGACGAG
CACCACCAGGACCTGACCCTGCTGAAAGCTCTCGTGCGGCAGCAGCTGCCTGAGAAGTACAAAGAGATTT
TCTTCGACCAGAGCAAGAACGGCTACGCCGGCTACATTGACGGCGGAGCCAGCCAGGAAGAGTTCTACAA
GTTCATCAAGCCCATCCTGGAAAAGATGGACGGCACCGAGGAACTGCTCGTGAAGCTGAACAGAGAGGAC
CTGCTGCGGAAGCAGCGGACCTTCGACAACGGCAGCATCCCCCACCAGATCCACCTGGGAGAGCTGCACG
CCATTCTGCGGCGGCAGGAAGATTTTTACCCATTCCTGAAGGACAACCGGGAAAAGATCGAGAAGATCCT
GACCTTCCGCATCCCCTACTACGTGGGCCCTCTGGCCAGGGGAAACAGCAGATTCGCCTGGATGACCAGA
AAGAGCGAGGAAACCATCACCCCCTGGAACTTCGAGGAAGTGGTGGACAAGGGCGCTTCCGCCCAGAGCT
TCATCGAGCGGATGACCAACTTCGATAAGAACCTGCCCAACGAGAAGGTGCTGCCCAAGCACAGCCTGCT
GTACGAGTACTTCACCGTGTATAACGAGCTGACCAAAGTGAAATACGTGACCGAGGGAATGAGAAAGCCC
GCCTTCCTGAGCGGCGAGCAGAAAAAGGCCATCGTGGACCTGCTGTTCAAGACCAACCGGAAAGTGACCG
TGAAGCAGCTGAAAGAGGACTACTTCAAGAAAATCGAGTGCTTCGACTCCGTGGAAATCTCCGGCGTGGA
AGATCGGTTCAACGCCTCCCTGGGCACATACCACGATCTGCTGAAAATTATCAAGGACAAGGACTTCCTG
GACAATGAGGAAAACGAGGACATTCTGGAAGATATCGTGCTGACCCTGACACTGTTTGAGGACAGAGAGA
TGATCGAGGAACGGCTGAAAACCTATGCCCACCTGTTCGACGACAAAGTGATGAAGCAGCTGAAGCGGCG
GAGATACACCGGCTGGGGCAGGCTGAGCCGGAAGCTGATCAACGGCATCCGGGACAAGCAGTCCGGCAAG
ACAATCCTGGATTTCCTGAAGTCCGACGGCTTCGCCAACAGAAACTTCATGCAGCTGATCCACGACGACA
GCCTGACCTTTAAAGAGGACATCCAGAAAGCCCAGGTGTCCGGCCAGGGCGATAGCCTGCACGAGCACAT
TGCCAATCTGGCCGGCAGCCCCGCCATTAAGAAGGGCATCCTGCAGACAGTGAAGGTGGTGGACGAGCTC
GTGAAAGTGATGGGCCGGCACAAGCCCGAGAACATCGTGATCGAAATGGCCAGAGAGAACCAGACCACCC
AGAAGGGACAGAAGAACAGCCGCGAGAGAATGAAGCGGATCGAAGAGGGCATCAAAGAGCTGGGCAGCCA
GATCCTGAAAGAACACCCCGTGGAAAACACCCAGCTGCAGAACGAGAAGCTGTACCTGTACTACCTGCAG
AATGGGCGGGATATGTACGTGGACCAGGAACTGGACATCAACCGGCTGTCCGACTACGATGTGGACGCTA
TCGTGCCTCAGAGCTTTCTGAAGGACGACTCCATCGACAACAAGGTGCTGACCAGAAGCGACAAGAACCG
GGGCAAGAGCGACAACGTGCCCTCCGAAGAGGTCGTGAAGAAGATGAAGAACTACTGGCGGCAGCTGCTG
AACGCCAAGCTGATTACCCAGAGAAAGTTCGACAATCTGACCAAGGCCGAGAGAGGCGGCCTGAGCGAAC
TGGATAAGGCCGGCTTCATCAAGAGACAGCTGGTGGAAACCCGGCAGATCACAAAGCACGTGGCACAGAT
CCTGGACTCCCGGATGAACACTAAGTACGACGAGAATGACAAGCTGATCCGGGAAGTGAAAGTGATCACC
CTGAAGTCCAAGCTGGTGTCCGATTTCCGGAAGGATTTCCAGTTTTACAAAGTGCGCGAGATCAACAACT
ACCACCACGCCCACGACGCCTACCTGAACGCCGTCGTGGGAACCGCCCTGATCAAAAAGTACCCTAAGCT
GGAAAGCGAGTTCGTGTACGGCGACTACAAGGTGTACGACGTGCGGAAGATGATCGCCAAGAGCGAGCAG
GAAATCGGCAAGGCTACCGCCAAGTACTTCTTCTACAGCAACATCATGAACTTTTTCAAGACCGAGATTA
CCCTGGCCAACGGCGAGATCCGGAAGCGGCCTCTGATCGAGACAAACGGCGAAACCGGGGAGATCGTGTG
GGATAAGGGCCGGGATTTTGCCACCGTGCGGAAAGTGCTGAGCATGCCCCAAGTGAATATCGTGAAAAAG
ACCGAGGTGCAGACAGGCGGCTTCAGCAAAGAGTCTATCCTGCCCAAGAGGAACAGCGATAAGCTGATCG
CCAGAAAGAAGGACTGGGACCCTAAGAAGTACGGCGGCTTCGACAGCCCCACCGTGGCCTATTCTGTGCT
GGTGGTGGCCAAAGTGGAAAAGGGCAAGTCCAAGAAACTGAAGAGTGTGAAAGAGCTGCTGGGGATCACC
ATCATGGAAAGAAGCAGCTTCGAGAAGAATCCCATCGACTTTCTGGAAGCCAAGGGCTACAAAGAAGTGA
AAAAGGACCTGATCATCAAGCTGCCTAAGTACTCCCTGTTCGAGCTGGAAAACGGCCGGAAGAGAATGCT
GGCCTCTGCCGGCGAACTGCAGAAGGGAAACGAACTGGCCCTGCCCTCCAAATATGTGAACTTCCTGTAC
CTGGCCAGCCACTATGAGAAGCTGAAGGGCTCCCCCGAGGATAATGAGCAGAAACAGCTGTTTGTGGAAC
AGCACAAGCACTACCTGGACGAGATCATCGAGCAGATCAGCGAGTTCTCCAAGAGAGTGATCCTGGCCGA
CGCTAATCTGGACAAAGTGCTGTCCGCCTACAACAAGCACCGGGATAAGCCCATCAGAGAGCAGGCCGAG
AATATCATCCACCTGTTTACCCTGACCAATCTGGGAGCCCCTGCCGCCTTCAAGTACTTTGACACCACCA
TCGACCGGAAGAGGTACACCAGCACCAAAGAGGTGCTGGACGCCACCCTGATCCACCAGAGCATCACCGG
CCTGTACGAGACACGGATCGACCTGTCTCAGCTGGGAGGTGACTCCGGCGGAAGCTCTGGTGGCAGCAAG
CGGACCGCCGACGGCTCTGAATTCGAGAGCCCTAAGAAGAAAAGAAAGGTGAGCGGAGGCTCTAGCGGCG
GAAGCGTTATCTCCTACGACAACTACGTGACCATCCTGGACGAAGAGACACTGAAGGCTTGGATCGCTAA
ACTGGAAAAAGCCCCTGTGTTCGCCTTCGCCACCGCCACCGACTCCTTAGATAACATCAGCGCCAACCTG
GTGGGCCTGTCTTTCGCCATCGAGCCTGGCGTGGCCGCCTACATCCCCGTGGCCCACGATTACCTGGATG
CCCCAGATCAAATCAGCAGAGAGAGAGCACTGGAGCTCCTGAAGCCCCTGCTGGAGGACGAGAAGGCCCT
GAAGGTGGGACAGAACCTGAAATACGATAGGGGAATCCTGGCTAATTACGGCATCGAGCTGAGAGGCATC
GCCTTCGATACCATGCTGGAATCTTACATCCTGAACAGCGTGGCCGGCCGCCACGACATGGACAGCCTGG
CTGAACGGTGGCTGAAGCACAAAACCATCACCTTCGAAGAGATCGCCGGAAAGGGCAAGAACCAGCTGAC
ATTTAATCAGATCGCACTGGAAGAAGCCGGCAGATACGCCGCTGAGGACGCCGACGTGACCCTTCAGCTG
CACCTGAAGATGTGGCCCGATCTGCAGAAGCACAAGGGCCCACTAAACGTGTTCGAGAACATCGAGATGC
CTCTGGTGCCCGTCCTGAGCAGAATCGAGAGGAATGGCGTGAAGATCGACCCCAAGGTGCTGCACAACCA
CAGCGAGGAACTGACACTGCGGCTGGCCGAGCTGGAAAAGAAGGCCCACGAAATCGCCGGCGAGGAGTTC
AACCTGTCTAGCACCAAGCAGCTACAAACAATCCTGTTCGAGAAGCAGGGCATTAAGCCTCTGAAAAAGA
CACCTGGCGGAGCCCCCAGCACCAGCGAAGAAGTGCTGGAGGAACTGGCGCTGGATTACCCTCTGCCCAA
AGTGATCCTGGAATATAGAGGACTGGCCAAGCTGAAGTCTACATACACCGACAAGCTGCCTCTGATGATC
AACCCCAAGACCGGCCGGGTGCATACATCTTATCACCAGGCCGTGACAGCCACCGGCCGGCTGAGCAGCA
CAGATCCTAACCTGCAAAACATCCCAGTGCGGAACGAAGAGGGCAGAAGAATCAGACAGGCTTTCATTGC
CCCTGAGGACTACGTCATCGTGTCTGCTGACTACAGCCAGATAGAACTGAGAATCATGGCCCATCTGTCT
CGGGACAAGGGCCTGCTGACCGCTTTTGCAGAAGGCAAGGACATCCACAGAGCCACCGCTGCCGAAGTGT
TCGGCCTGCCTCTGGAAACAGTGACCAGCGAGCAAAGAAGGTCCGCCAAGGCCATTAACTTCGGCCTGAT
CTACGGCATGAGCGCCTTTGGCCTGGCCAGACAGCTCAACATCCCTAGAAAGGAGGCCCAGAAATACATG
GACCTGTACTTCGAGCGGTACCCCGGCGTGCTGGAGTACATGGAACGGACCAGAGCCCAGGCTAAAGAGC
AGGGATACGTGGAAACCCTGGATGGCCGGAGACTGTATCTGCCTGACATCAAGAGCAGCAACGGCGCCAG
AAGAGCCGCCGCTGAGAGAGCTGCTATCAACGCCCCTATGCAGGGCACCGCCGCCGACATCATCAAGCGG
GCCATGATCGCCGTGGACGCCTGGCTGCAGGCCGAGCAGCCTAGAGTGCGGATGATCATGCAGGTGCACG
ACGAGCTGGTGTTTGAGGTGCACAAGGACGACGTGGATGCTGTGGCCAAGCAGATTCACCAGCTGATGGA
AAATTGCACCAGACTGGACGTGCCACTGCTGGTCGAGGTTGGAAGCGGAGAGAATTGGGACCAGGCCCAC
TCTGGCGGCTCAAAAAGAACCGCCGACGGCAGCGAATTCGAGTCTCCCAAGAAGAAGAGGAAAGTCTGAC
CGGTCATCATCACCATCACCATTGAGTTTAAACCCGCTGATCAGCCTCGACTGTGCCTTCTAGTTGCCAG
CCATCTGTTGTTTGCCCCTCCCCCGTGCCTTCCTTGACCCTGGAAGGTGCCACTCCCACTGTCCTTTCCT
AATAAAATGAGGAAATTGCATCGCATTGTCTGAGTAGGTGTCATTCTATTCTGGGGGGTGGGGTGGGGCA
GGACAGCAAGGGGGAGGATTGGGAAGACAATAGCAGGCATGCTGGGGATGCGGTGGGCTCTATGGCTTCT
GAGGCGGAAAGAACCAGCTGGGGCTCGATACCGTCGACCTCTAGCTAGAGCTTGGCGTAATCATGGTCAT
AGCTGTTTCCTGTGTGAAATTGTTATCCGCTCACAATTCCACACAACATACGAGCCGGAAGCATAAAGTG
TAAAGCCTAGGGTGCCTAATGAGTGAGCTAACTCACATTAATTGCGTTGCGCTCACTGCCCGCTTTCCAG
TCGGGAAACCTGTCGTGCCAGCTGCATTAATGAATCGGCCAACGCGCGGGGAGAGGCGGTTTGCGTATTG
GGCGCTCTTCCGCTTCCTCGCTCACTGACTCGCTGCGCTCGGTCGTTCGGCTGCGGCGAGCGGTATCAGC
TCACTCAAAGGCGGTAATACGGTTATCCACAGAATCAGGGGATAACGCAGGAAAGAACATGTGAGCAAAA
GGCCAGCAAAAGGCCAGGAACCGTAAAAAGGCCGCGTTGCTGGCGTTTTTCCATAGGCTCCGCCCCCCTG
ACGAGCATCACAAAAATCGACGCTCAAGTCAGAGGTGGCGAAACCCGACAGGACTATAAAGATACCAGGC
GTTTCCCCCTGGAAGCTCCCTCGTGCGCTCTCCTGTTCCGACCCTGCCGCTTACCGGATACCTGTCCGCC
TTTCTCCCTTCGGGAAGCGTGGCGCTTTCTCATAGCTCACGCTGTAGGTATCTCAGTTCGGTGTAGGTCG
TTCGCTCCAAGCTGGGCTGTGTGCACGAACCCCCCGTTCAGCCCGACCGCTGCGCCTTATCCGGTAACTA
TCGTCTTGAGTCCAACCCGGTAAGACACGACTTATCGCCACTGGCAGCAGCCACTGGTAACAGGATTAGC
AGAGCGAGGTATGTAGGCGGTGCTACAGAGTTCTTGAAGTGGTGGCCTAACTACGGCTACACTAGAAGAA
CAGTATTTGGTATCTGCGCTCTGCTGAAGCCAGTTACCTTCGGAAAAAGAGTTGGTAGCTCTTGATCCGG
CAAACAAACCACCGCTGGTAGCGGTGGTTTTTTTGTTTGCAAGCAGCAGATTACGCGCAGAAAAAAAGGA
TCTCAAGAAGATCCTTTGATCTTTTCTACGGGGTCTGACGCTCAGTGGAACGAAAACTCACGTTAAGGGA
TTTTGGTCATGAGATTATCAAAAAGGATCTTCACCTAGATCCTTTTAAATTAAAAATGAAGTTTTAAATC
AATCTAAAGTATATATGAGTAAACTTGGTCTGACAGTTACCAATGCTTAATCAGTGAGGCACCTATCTCA
GCGATCTGTCTATTTCGTTCATCCATAGTTGCCTGACTCCCCGTCGTGTAGATAACTACGATACGGGAGG
GCTTACCATCTGGCCCCAGTGCTGCAATGATACCGCGCGAACCACGCTCACCGGCTCCAGATTTATCAGC
AATAAACCAGCCAGCCGGAAGGGCCGAGCGCAGAAGTGGTCCTGCAACTTTATCCGCCTCCATCCAGTCT
ATTAATTGTTGCCGGGAAGCTAGAGTAAGTAGTTCGCCAGTTAATAGTTTGCGCAACGTTGTTGCCATTG
CTACAGGCATCGTGGTGTCACGCTCGTCGTTTGGTATGGCTTCATTCAGCTCCGGTTCCCAACGATCAAG
GCGAGTTACATGATCCCCCATGTTGTGCAAAAAAGCGGTTAGCTCCTTCGGTCCTCCGATCGTTGTCAGA
AGTAAGTTGGCCGCAGTGTTATCACTCATGGTTATGGCAGCACTGCATAATTCTCTTACTGTCATGCCAT
CCGTAAGATGCTTTTCTGTGACTGGTGAGTACTCAACCAAGTCATTCTGAGAATAGTGTATGCGGCGACC
GAGTTGCTCTTGCCCGGCGTCAATACGGGATAATACCGCGCCACATAGCAGAACTTTAAAAGTGCTCATC
ATTGGAAAACGTTCTTCGGGGCGAAAACTCTCAAGGATCTTACCGCTGTTGAGATCCAGTTCGATGTAAC
CCACTCGTGCACCCA
Features (pLannotate 1.2.2; 18 found; start..end, strand, type, name):
    113..217     -  promoter       AmpR promoter: bla
    288..332     -  misc_feature   bom (fragment): basis of mobility region from pBR322
    487..866     +  enhancer       CMV enhancer: human cytomegalovirus immediate early enhancer
    867..1070    +  promoter       CMV promoter: human cytomegalovirus (CMV) immediate early promoter
   1112..1130    +  promoter       T7 promoter: promoter for bacteriophage T7 RNA polymerase
   1150..1452    +  CDS            Rep (fragment): REP_BFDV - Experimental evidence at protein level: Swiss-Prot protein existence level 1. Essential for the replication of viral ssDNA. The closed circular ssDNA genome is first converted to a superhelical dsDNA. Rep and/or Rep' binds a specific hairpin at the genome origin of replication. Introduces an endonucleolytic nick within the conserved sequence 5'-AGTATTAC-3' in the intergenic region of the genome, thereby initiating the rolling circle replication (RCR). Following cleavage, binds covalently to the 5'-phosphate of DNA as a tyrosyl ester. The cleavage gives rise to a free 3'-OH that serv
   1543..3144    +  CDS            Cas9(N): N-terminal portion of Streptococcus pyogenes Cas9 (Zetsche et al., 2015)
   3145..5639    +  CDS            Cas9(C) (fragment): C-terminal portion of Streptococcus pyogenes Cas9 (Zetsche et al., 2015)
   5743..7560    +  CDS            polA (fragment): DPO1_ECOLI - Also known as resA. Experimental evidence at protein level: Swiss-Prot protein existence level 1. In addition to polymerase activity, this DNA polymerase exhibits 3'-5' and 5'-3' exonuclease activity. It is able to utilize nicked circular duplex DNA as a template and can unwind the parental DNA strand from its template. From Escherichia coli (strain K12).
   7681..7905    +  polyA_signal   bGH poly(A) signal: bovine growth hormone polyadenylation signal
   7909..7930    +  promoter       SV40 promoter (fragment): SV40 enhancer and early promoter
   7935..7951    +  misc_feature   MCS (fragment): pBluescript multiple cloning site
   8000..8016    -  protein_bind   lac operator: The lac repressor binds to the lac operator to inhibit transcription in E. coli. This inhibition can be relieved by adding lactose or isopropyl-β-D-thiogalactopyranoside (IPTG). lac repressor encoded by lacI
   8024..8054    -  promoter       lac promoter: promoter for the E. coli lac operon
   8069..8090    -  protein_bind   CAP binding site: CAP binding activates transcription in the presence of cAMP. E. coli catabolite activator protein
   8103..8195    -  CDS            lacI (fragment): lac repressor; lacI; The lac repressor binds to the lac operator to inhibit transcription in E. coli. This inhibition can be relieved by adding lactose or isopropyl-β-D-thiogalactopyranoside (IPTG).
   8378..8966    -  rep_origin     ori: high-copy-number ColE1/pMB1/pBR322/pUC origin of replication
   9137..112     -  CDS            AmpR (across the origin): β-lactamase; bla; confers resistance to ampicillin, carbenicillin, and related antibiotics
