[The description below was written by a language model from this plasmid's Addgene catalogue record and pLannotate feature annotations shown in this document.]
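Description:
HUHe variant click editor (CE1) - pCMV-T7-RaCV-nCas9-EcKlenow (JO1268) is a 9,885 nt mammalian expression and in vitro transcription plasmid built by Gibson cloning into the pCMV-T7-SpCas9-P2A-EGFP backbone. It is maintained in E. coli as a high-copy plasmid through a ColE1/pUC-type origin and selected with ampicillin via the β-lactamase gene and its native promoter. Small remnants of lac regulatory elements, an MCS, an SV40 promoter and a pBR322 bom region are annotated only as fragments and appear to be backbone carry-over rather than functional parts.

The payload is a single synthetic fusion open reading frame placed downstream of the CMV enhancer/promoter and a T7 promoter, and terminated by the bGH polyadenylation signal. This arrangement allows either direct expression in transfected mammalian cells or production of mRNA with T7 RNA polymerase. Reading from the N terminus, the protein consists of the RaCV HUH endonuclease (annotated by similarity to a circovirus Rep fragment), an XTEN linker, SpCas9 nickase carrying H840A, a bipartite nuclear localisation signal, the E. coli DNA polymerase I Klenow fragment made exonuclease-deficient by D355A/E357A, and a C-terminal BPNLS. HUH endonucleases of this Rep family nick a specific single-stranded DNA motif and become covalently linked to it. In click editing, this lets the editor tether a DNA template, the nickase exposes a 3′ end at the guide-specified genomic site, and the DNA-dependent polymerase extends from it to write the edit. The construct is a variant of the CE1 click editor with RaCV as its HUH domain. No guide RNA cassette is annotated, so guide and template components must be supplied separately.
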