Addgene plasmid #217795: HUHe variant click editor (CE1) - pCMV-T7-RaCV-nCas9-EcKlenow (JO1268)
Purpose: Variant CE1 construct with RaCV HUH endonuclease, expressed from CMV or T7 promoters.
Depositing lab: Benjamin Kleinstiver. Depositing organization: Massachusetts General Hospital. Publication: Click editing enables programmable genome writing using DNA polymerases and HUH endonucleases. Ferreira da Silva J, Tou CJ, King EM, Eller ML, Rufino-Ramos D, Ma L, Cromwell CR, Metovic J, Benning FMC, Chao LH, Eichler FS, Kleinstiver BP. Nat Biotechnol. 2024 Jul 22. doi: 10.1038/s41587-024-02324-x. PubMed 39039307.
Backbone
  Vector backbone: pCMV-T7-SpCas9-P2A-EGFP (RTW3027)
  Backbone manufacturer: Addgene #139987
  Vector type: Mammalian Expression, CRISPR ; in vitro transcription; T7 promoter
Growth in bacteria
  Bacterial resistance: Ampicillin, 100 μg/mL
  Growth temperature: 37°C
  Growth strain: DH5alpha
  Copy number: High Copy
Gene/Insert
  Gene/Insert name: RaCV-XTEN-nSpCas9-BPNLS-EcKlenow(-exo)-BPNLS (alt name: JO1268)
  Species: Synthetic
  Mutation: nSpCas9(H840A); EcKlenow(-exo;D355A/E357A)
  Promoter: CMV and T7
  Tag / fusion protein: BPNLS (C terminal on backbone)
  Cloning method: Gibson Cloning
  Sequencing primers: 5′ oBK6928-CCAAGTCTCCACCCCATTGACG; 3′ oBK219-GGGAGTGGCACCTTCCAGGGTC
Terms and licenses: Academic/Nonprofit Terms; Industry Terms: Not Available to Industry
Depositor comments: Please visit https://doi.org/10.1101/2023.09.12.557440 for bioRxiv preprint.
How to cite: HUHe variant click editor (CE1) - pCMV-T7-RaCV-nCas9-EcKlenow (JO1268) was a gift from Benjamin Kleinstiver (Addgene plasmid # 217795 ; http://n2t.net/addgene:217795 ; RRID:Addgene_217795)
